Addgene plasmid #57727: Dendra2-LaminA-C-18
Purpose: Localization: Nuclear Envelope, Excitation: 490 / 553, Emission: 507 / 573
Depositing lab: Michael Davidson. Depositing organization: Florida State University, Tallahassee.
Backbone
  Vector backbone: Dendra2-C1
  Backbone size w/o insert (bp): 4750
  Vector type: Mammalian Expression
  Selectable markers: Neomycin (select with G418)
Growth in bacteria
  Bacterial resistance: Kanamycin, 50 μg/mL
  Growth temperature: 37°C
  Growth strain: DH5alpha
  Copy number: High Copy
Gene/Insert
  Gene/Insert name: LaminA (alt name: NM_170707.2)
  Species: H. sapiens (human)
  Promoter: CMV
  Tag / fusion protein: Dendra2 (N terminal on backbone)
  Cloning method: Unknown
  Sequencing primers: 5′ CMV-F; 3′ SV40pA-R
Terms and licenses: Academic/Nonprofit Terms; Industry Terms
Depositor comments: . Excitation = 490 / 553; Emission = 507 / 573
How to cite: Dendra2-LaminA-C-18 was a gift from Michael Davidson (Addgene plasmid # 57727 ; http://n2t.net/addgene:57727 ; RRID:Addgene_57727)
