[The description below was written by a language model from this plasmid's Addgene catalogue record.]
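Description:
Dendra2-LaminA-C-18 is a mammalian expression plasmid built on the Dendra2-C1 backbone (about 4.75 kb without the insert), a C1-style fusion vector in which the fluorescent protein sits upstream of the cloning site. It is maintained as a high-copy plasmid in E. coli under kanamycin selection, and it carries a neomycin resistance marker so that transfected mammalian cells can be selected with G418. The record does not include a feature table, so the specific origins of replication and the polyadenylation elements are not itemised, although the listed 3′ sequencing primer points to an SV40 polyadenylation signal downstream of the insert.

The payload is human lamin A (corresponding to the LMNA transcript reference given in the record), expressed from the CMV promoter as a fusion with Dendra2 at its N terminus. The "18" in the name probably denotes the length of the linker between the two proteins, but the record does not state this. Lamin A is a structural component of the nuclear lamina, so the fusion serves as a marker of the nuclear envelope. Dendra2 is a green-to-red photoconvertible fluorescent protein; the two pairs of spectral values recorded (excitation/emission 490/507 nm and 553/573 nm) correspond to its unconverted green and converted red states. The construct is therefore suited to live-cell imaging of the nuclear envelope and, through localized photoconversion, to tracking the movement or turnover of a selected lamin A population, as well as to photoactivation-based super-resolution imaging. The cloning method is recorded as unknown.
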