>Addgene plasmid #57727 | Dendra2-LaminA-C-18 | depositor partial sequence | sequence record 88881 | insert sequence
ACGTCAGATCCGCTAGCGCTACCGGTCGCCACCATGAACACCCCGGGAATTAACCTGATCAAGGAGGACA
TGCGCGTGAAGGTGCACATGGAGGGCAACGTGAACGGCCACGCCTTCGTGATCGAGGGCGAGGGCAAGGG
CAAGCCCTACGAGGGCACCCAGACCGCCAACCTGACCGTGAAGGAGGGCGCCCCCCTGCCCTTCAGCTAC
GACATCCTGACCACCGCCGTGCACTACGGCAACCGGGTGTTCACCAAGTACCCCGAGGACATCCCCGACT
ACTTCAAGCAGAGCTTCCCCGAGGGCTACAGCTGGGAGCGCACCATGACCTTCGAGGACAAGGGCATCTG
CACCATCCGCAGCGACATCAGCCTGGAGGGCGACTGCTTCTTCCAGAACGTGCGCTTCAAGGGCACCAAC
TTCCCCCCCAACGGCCCCGTGATGCAGAAGAAGACCCTGAAGTGGGAGCCCAGCACCGAGAAGCTGCACG
TGCGCGACGGCCTGCTGGTGGGCAACATCAACATGGCCCTGCTGCTGGAGGGCGGCGGCCACTACCTGTG
CGACTTCAAGACCACCTACAAGGCCAAGAAGGTGGTGCAGCTGCCCGACGCCCACTTCGTGGACCACCGC
ATCGAGATCCTGGGCAACGACAGCGACTACAACAAGGTGAAGCTGTACGAGCACGCCGTGGCCCGCTACA
GCCCCCTGCCCAGCCAGGTGTGGTCCGGACTCAGATCTGGCAGCGGTGGAGGCAGCGCATCCGGCGGAAG
CGGAAGCGAGACCCCGTCCCAGCGGCGCGCCACCCGCAGCGGGGCGCAGGCCAGCTCCACTCCGCTGTCG
CCCACCCGCATCACCCGGCTGCAGGAGAAGGAGGACCTGCAGGAGCTCAATGATCGCTTGGCGGTCTACA
TCGACCGTGTGCGCTCGCTGGAAACGGAGAACGCAGGGCTGCGCCTTCGCATCACCGAGTCTGAAGAGGT
GGTCAGCCGCGAGGTGTCCGGCATCAAGGCCGCCTACGAGGCCGAGCTCGGGGATGCCCGCAAGACCCTT
GACTCAGTAGCCAAGGAGCGCGCCCGCCTGCAGCTGGAGCTGAGCAAAGTGCGTGAGGAGTTTAAGGAGC
TGAAAGCGCGCAATACCAAGAAGGAGGGTGACCTGATAGCTGCTCAGGCTCGGCTGAAGGACCTGGAGGC
TCTGCTGAACTCCAAGGAGGCCGCACTGAGCACTGCTCTCAGTGAGAAGCGCACGCTGGAGGGCGAGCTG
CATGATCTGCGGGGCCAGGTGGCCAAGCTTGAGGCAGCCCTAGGTGAGGCCAAGAAGCAACTTCAGGATG
AGATGCTGCGGCGGGTGGATGCTGAGAACAGGCTGCAGACCATGAAGGAGGAACTGGACTTCCAGAAGAA
CATCTACAGTGAGGAGCTGCGTGAGACCAAGCGCCGTCATGAGACCCGACTGGTGGAGATTGACAATGGG
AAGCAGCGTGAGTTTGAGAGCCGGCTGGCGGATGCGCTGCAGGAACTGCGGGCCCAGCATGAGGACCAGG
TGGAGCAGTATAAGAAGGAGCTGGAGAAGACTTATTCTGCCAAGCTGGACAATGCCAGGCAGTCTGCTGA
GAGGAACAGCAACCTGGTGGGGGCTGCCCACGAGGAGCTGCAGCAGTCGCGCATCCGCATCGACAGCCTC
TCTGCCCAGCTCAGCCAGCTCCAGAAGCAGCTGGCAGCCAAGGAGGCGAAGCTTCGAGACCTGGAGGACT
CACTGGCCCGTGAGCGGGACACCAGCCGGCGGCTGCTGGCGGAAAAGGAGCGGGAGATGGCCGAGATGCG
GGCAAGGATGCAGCAGCAGCTGGACGAGTACCAGGAGCTTCTGGACATCAAGCTGGCCCTGGACATGGAG
ATCCACGCCTACCGCAAGCTCTTGGAGGGCGAGGAGGAGAGGCTACGCCTGTCCCCCAGCCCTACCTCGC
AGCGCAGCCGTGGCCGTGCTTCCTCTCACTCATCCCAGACACAGGGTGGGGGCAGCGTCACCAAAAAGCG
CAAACTGGAGTCCACTGAGAGCCGCAGCAGCTTCTCACAGCACGCACGCACTAGCGGGCGCGTGGCCGTG
GAGGAGGTGGATGAGGAGGGCAAGTTTGTCCGGCTGCGCAACAAGTCCAATGAGGACCAGTCCATGGGCA
ATTGGCAGATCAAGCGCCAGAATGGAGATGATCCCTTGCTGACTTACCGGTTCCCACCAAAGTTCACCCT
GAAGGCTGGGCAGGTGGTGACGATCTGGGCTGCAGGAGCTGGGGCCACCCACAGCCCCCCTACCGACCTG
GTGTGGAAGGCACAGAACACCTGGGGCTGCGGGAACAGCCTGCGTACGGCTCTCATCAACTCCACTGGGG
AAGAAGTGGCCATGCGCAAGCTGGTGCGCTCAGTGACTGTGGTTGAGGACGACGAGGATGAGGATGGAGA
TGACCTGCTCCATCACCACCACGGCTCCCACTGCAGCAGCTCGGGGGACCCCGCTGAGTACAACCTGCGC
TCGCGCACCGTGCTGTGCGGGACCTGCGGGCAGCCTGCCGACAAGGCATCTGCCAGCGGCTCAGGAGCCC
AGGTGGGCGGACCCATCTCCTCTGGCTCTTCTGCCTCCAGTGTCACGGTCACTCGCAGCTACCGCAGTGT
GGGGGGCAGTGGGGGTGGCAGCTTCGGGGACAATCTGGTCACCCGCTCCTACCTCCTGGGCAACTCCAGC
CCCCGAACCCAGAGCCCCCAGAACTGCAGCATCATGTAAGGATCCACCGGATCTAGATAACTGATCATAA
TC
