>Addgene plasmid #57727 | Dendra2-LaminA-C-18 | addgene partial sequence | sequence record 108042 | mCherry-F 5'-ccccgtaatgcagaagaaga-3'
CACTACCTGTGCGACTTCAAGACCACCTACAAGGCCAAGAAGGTGGTGCAGCTGCCCGACGCCCACTTCG
TGGACCACCGCATCGAGATCCTGGGCAACGACAGCGACTACAACAAGGTGAAGCTGTACGAGCACGCCGT
GGCCCGCTACAGCCCCCTGCCCAGCCAGGTGTGGTCCGGACTCAGATCTGGCAGCGGTGGAGGCAGCGCA
TCCGGCGGAAGCGGAAGCGAGACCCCGTCCCAGCGGCGCGCCACCCGCAGCGGGGCGCAGGCCAGCTCCA
CTCCGCTGTCGCCCACCCGCATCACCCGGCTGCAGGAGAAGGAGGACCTGCAGGAGCTCAATGATCGCTT
GGCGGTCTACATCGACCGTGTGCGCTCGCTGGAAACGGAGAACGCAGGGCTGCGCCTTCGCATCACCGAG
TCTGAAGAGGTGGTCAGCCGCGAGGTGTCCGGCATCAAGGCCGCCTACGAGGCCGAGCTCGGGGATGCCC
GCAAGACCCTTGACTCAGTAGCCAAGGAGCGCGCCCGCCTGCAGCTGGAGCTGAGCAAAGTGCGTGAGGA
GTTTAAGGAGCTGAAAGCGCGCAATACCAAGAAGGAGGGTGACCTGATAGCTGCTCAGGCTCGGCTGAAG
GACCTGGAGGCTCTGCTGAACTCCAAGGAGGCCGCACTGAGCACTGCTCTCAGTGAGAAGCGCACGCTGG
AGGGCGAGCTGCATGATC
